Addgene plasmid #68827: myc-hRAD18
Purpose: Expresses c-myc-tagged human RAD18
Depositing lab: Satoshi Tateishi. Depositing organization: Kumamoto University. Publication: RAD18 promotes DNA double-strand break repair during G1 phase through chromatin retention of 53BP1. Watanabe K, Iwabuchi K, Sun J, Tsuji Y, Tani T, Tokunaga K, Date T, Hashimoto M, Yamaizumi M, Tateishi S. Nucleic Acids Res. 2009 Apr;37(7):2176-93. doi: 10.1093/nar/gkp082. Epub 2009 Feb 19. PubMed 19228710.
Backbone
  Vector backbone: pCAGGS
  Vector type: Mammalian Expression
Growth in bacteria
  Bacterial resistance: Ampicillin, 100 μg/mL
  Growth temperature: 37°C
  Growth strain: DH5alpha
  Copy number: High Copy
Gene/Insert
  Gene/Insert name: c-myc tagged human RAD18 (alt name: myc hRAD18)
  Species: H. sapiens (human)
  Entrez Gene: RAD18 (a.k.a. RNF73)
  Promoter: CAG
  Tag / fusion protein: c-myc
  Cloning method: Restriction Enzyme; 5′ cloning site EcoRI (unknown if destroyed); 3′ cloning site EcoRI (unknown if destroyed)
  Sequencing primers: 5′ GCTTCTGGCGTGTGACC; 3′ GTATTTGTGAGCCAGGGCAT
Terms and licenses: Academic/Nonprofit Terms; Industry Terms: Not Available to Industry
How to cite: myc-hRAD18 was a gift from Satoshi Tateishi (Addgene plasmid # 68827 ; http://n2t.net/addgene:68827 ; RRID:Addgene_68827)
