[The description below was written by a language model from this plasmid's Addgene catalogue record.]
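Description:
myc-hRAD18 is a mammalian expression plasmid built on the pCAGGS backbone that drives production of human RAD18 (also known as RNF73) fused to a c-myc epitope tag. The tagged coding sequence was inserted by restriction cloning, with EcoRI sites recorded at both the 5′ and 3′ junctions; the record does not say whether those sites survived cloning, nor at which end of RAD18 the myc tag sits. Expression is controlled by the CAG promoter, a strong composite element combining the cytomegalovirus immediate-early enhancer with the chicken β-actin promoter, which typically gives high, constitutive transcription across a wide range of mammalian cell types. In bacteria the plasmid is maintained at high copy number and selected with ampicillin. No mammalian selection marker is listed, so the catalogue information points most directly to transient transfection, although this is not stated explicitly.

RAD18 is a RING-finger E3 ubiquitin ligase best known for its role in DNA damage tolerance, and the associated publication concerns its contribution to double-strand break repair in G1 phase through chromatin retention of 53BP1. The myc epitope allows the exogenous protein to be detected or isolated with anti-myc antibodies, for example by immunoblotting, immunoprecipitation or immunofluorescence, and to be distinguished from endogenous RAD18. The construct is therefore suited to overexpression, localisation, interaction and complementation studies of RAD18 in cultured mammalian cells. No feature table or sequence annotation accompanies the record, so details such as the polyadenylation signal and replication origin are not documented here.
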