>Addgene plasmid #68827 | myc-hRAD18 | addgene partial sequence | sequence record 127708 | pCAGGS5 5'-ggttcggcttctggcgtgtgacc-3'
GCCTTCTTCTTTTTCCTACAGCTCCTGGGCAACGTGCTGGATTATTGTGCTGTCTCATCATTTTGGCAAA
GAATTCACCATGGACTCCCTGGCCGAGTCTCGGTGGCCTCCGGGCCTGGCAGTCATGAAGACAATAGATG
ATTTGCTGCGGTGTGGAATTTGCTTCGAGTATTTCAACATTGCAATGATAATACCTCAGTGTTCACATAA
CTACTGCTCTCTCTGTATAAGAAAATTTCTGTCCTATAAAACTCAGTGTCCAACTTGCTGTGTGACTGTC
ACAGAGCCGGATCTGAAAAATAACCGCATATTAGATGAACTGGTAAAAAGCTTGAATTTTGCACGGAATC
ATCTGCTGCAGTTTGCTTTAGAGTCACCAGCCAAATCTCCTGCTTCTTCCTCTTCAAAGAATCTTGCTGT
CAAAGTATATACTCCTGTAGCCTCCAGACAGTCTTTAAAGCAGGGGAGCAGGTTAATGGATAATTTCTTG
ATCAGAGAAATGAGTGGTTCTACATCAGAGTTGTTGATAAAAGAAAATAAAAGCAAATTCAGCCCTCAAA
AAGAGGCGAGCCCTGCTGCAAAGACCAAAGAGACACGTTCTGTAGAAGAGATCGCTCCAG
