>Addgene plasmid #68827 | myc-hRAD18 | addgene partial sequence | sequence record 127710 | Bglob-pA-R 5'-ttttggcagagggaaaaaga-3'
GGCCACACCAGCCACCACCTTCTGATAGGCAGCCTGCACCTGAGGAGTGAATTCTTACAAGTCCTCTTCA
GAAATGAGCTTTTGCTCATTCCTATTACGCTTGTTTCTTGGTTCAATCTCAGCACTTTCAGCGGCTCTTG
TGCGGCGATTCTGTCTTGGACTTATTTCTGTGTCTTGAAGATCGTTTTTATGTGATGCTTCCCAGGCTTC
CTCTTCTTCTAAAAGATCTCTTATGATGTCTGAACTGGAACTATTGCATGAATCTGATTCTGATGAAGAA
AGAACTTCTTGAATATCAATACAGCTAGAAGAATCCTCTTCTCTGTCAGGTTCCAATTCCTCTGGGGAGT
CCAGCTTTGATTGAGAAAAGTGGTTTGTTACTGAGGTCATATTATCTTCCTGTCCCATGCATACAGAAGA
TAGCTTTTCTGTAGATTCATCTTCTTTTGTTATTGTTACTGTTTTTTGTGACATTCCAGCAATTTTCTTG
TATCCTTTTCTAGCCTGATCCACCAGAAGCTGAAATTCACTCTTATGTTTTTTACGATATTTACTGTGGA
TTTCATCTATTTCCTTTTCTGTTTGGTCCTTTGTAAAAACCATTACACTTTCATTGAGTTTACTAGCTTC
AAGACGCATCCTAGTCTTCTCTATATTTTCGATTTCTTGAACTATTTCAGCAGCTGATTTAGGATGCAAA
GCATCGCATTGGGCATTGTACATGTGTACAAATTCTTGGTGCCTTTTAAT
